>Addgene plasmid #128908 | JB84 | addgene full sequence | sequence record 254252 | Addgene NGS Result
GACGGATCGGGAGATCTCCCGATCCCCTATGGTGCACTCTCAGTACAATCTGCTCTGATGCCGCATAGTT
AAGCCAGTATCTGCTCCCTGCTTGTGTGTTGGAGGTCGCTGAGTAGTGCGCGAGCAAAATTTAAGCTACA
ACAAGGCAAGGCTTGACCGACAATTGCATGAAGAATCTGCTTAGGGTTAGGCGTTTTGCGCTGCTTCGCG
ATGTACGGGCCAGATATACGCGTTGACATTGATTATTGACTAGTTATTAATAGTAATCAATTACGGGGTC
ATTAGTTCATAGCCCATATATGGAGTTCCGCGTTACATAACTTACGGTAAATGGCCCGCCTGGCTGACCG
CCCAACGACCCCCGCCCATTGACGTCAATAATGACGTATGTTCCCATAGTAACGCCAATAGGGACTTTCC
ATTGACGTCAATGGGTGGAGTATTTACGGTAAACTGCCCACTTGGCAGTACATCAAGTGTATCATATGCC
AAGTACGCCCCCTATTGACGTCAATGACGGTAAATGGCCCGCCTGGCATTATGCCCAGTACATGACCTTA
TGGGACTTTCCTACTTGGCAGTACATCTACGTATTAGTCATCGCTATTACCATGGTGATGCGGTTTTGGC
AGTACATCAATGGGCGTGGATAGCGGTTTGACTCACGGGGATTTCCAAGTCTCCACCCCATTGACGTCAA
TGGGAGTTTGTTTTGGCACCAAAATCAACGGGACTTTCCAAAATGTCGTAACAACTCCGCCCCATTGACG
CAAATGGGCGGTAGGCGTGTACGGTGGGAGGTCTATATAAGCAGAGCTCTCTGGCTAACTAGAGAACCCA
CTGCTTACTGGCTTATCGAAATTAATACGACTCACTATAGGGAGACCCAAGCTGGCTAGCAAGCTTACCG
GTATGGCAGGAAAATCATCACTTTTTAAAGTAATTCTCCTTGGAGATGGTGGAGTTGGGAAGAGTTCACT
TATGAACAGATATGTAACTAATAAGTTTGATACCCAGCTCTTCCATACAATAGGTGTGGAATTTTTAAAT
AAAGATTTGGAAGTGGATGGACATTTTGTTACCATGCAGATTTGGGACACGGCAGGTCTGGAGCGATTCC
GAAGCCTGAGGACACCATTTTACAGAGGTTCTGACTGCTGCCTGCTTACTTTTAGTGTCGATGATTCACA
AAGCTTCCAGAACTTAAGTAACTGGAAGAAAGAATTCATATATTATGCAGATGTGAAAGAGCCTGAGAGC
TTTCCTTTTGTGATTCTGGGTAACAAGATTGACATAAGCGAACGGCAGGTGTCTACAGAAGAAGCCCAAG
CTTGGTGCAGGGACAACGGCGACTATCCTTATTTTGAAACAAGTGCAAAAGATGCCACAAATGTGGCAGC
AGCCTTTGAGGAAGCGGTTCGAAGAGTTCTTGCTACCGAGGATAGGTCAGATCATTTGATTCAGACAGAC
ACAGTCAATCTTCACCGAAAGCCCAAGCCTAGCTCATCTCCGCGGGAATTCGGAGCCGGAGCTGGTACCA
TGGACAAGGACAACACCGTGCCCCTGAAGCTGATCGCCCTGCTGGCCAACGGCGAGTTCCACTCTGGCGA
GCAGCTGGGAGAGACCCTGGGAATGAGCAGAGCCGCCATCAACAAGCACATCCAGACACTGAGAGACTGG
GGAGTGGACGTGTTCACCGTGCCTGGCAAGGGCTACAGCCTGCCTGAGCCTATCCAGCTGCTGAACGCCA
AGCAGATCCTGGGACAGCTGGATGGCGGAAGCGTGGCCGTGCTGCCTGTGATCGACTCCACCAATCAGTA
CCTGCTGGACAGAATCGGAGAGCTGAAGTCCGGCGACGCCTGCATCGCCGAGTACCAGCAGGCTGGCAGA
GGAGGCAGAGGACGGAAGTGGTTCAGCCCATTCGGAGCCAACCTGTACCTGTCCATGTTCTGGAGACTGG
AGCAGGGACCTGCTGCTGCCATCGGACTGAGTCTGGTGATCGGAATCGTGATGGCCGAGGTGCTGAGAAA
GCTGGGAGCCGACAAGGTGAGAGTGAAGTGGCCTAATGACCTGTACCTCCAGGACCGCAAGCTGGCTGGC
ATCCTGGTGGAGCTGACAGGCAAGACAGGCGATGCCGCTCAGATCGTGATCGGAGCCGGAATCAACATGG
CCATGAGAAGAGTGGAGGAGAGCGTGGTGAACCAGGGCTGGATCACCCTGCAGGAGGCTGGCATCAACCT
GGACCGGAACACCCTGGCCGCCATGCTGATCAGAGAGCTGAGAGCCGCTCTGGAGCTGTTCGAGCAGGAG
GGACTGGCTCCTTACCTGAGCAGATGGGAGAAGCTGGACAACTTCATCAACAGACCTGTGAAGCTGATCA
TCGGCGACAAGGAAATCTTCGGCATCTCCAGAGGAATCGACAAGCAGGGAGCTCTGCTGCTGGAGCAGGA
CGGAATCATCAAGCCCTGGATGGGCGGAGAAATCTCCCTGAGAAGCGCAGAGAAGGGATCCGTCGACGGA
GCCGGTGCTGGCGCATACCCCTACGACGTGCCCGACTACGCAGGCTCCGCAGTTCCAGCGGTAGAAATCA
CCCACACCTTCTGGGAAAGGAACCTGCCCTCTGTTTCTGGCCTGCTGAAGATCATTGGATTTTCCACATC
AGTAACTGCCCTGGGGTTTGTGCTGTACAAATACAAGCTCCTGCCACGGTCTTGACCCGGGGATATCCAG
CACAGTGGCGGCCGCTCGAGTCTAGAGGGCCCGTTTAAACCCGCTGATCAGCCTCGACTGTGCCTTCTAG
TTGCCAGCCATCTGTTGTTTGCCCCTCCCCCGTGCCTTCCTTGACCCTGGAAGGTGCCACTCCCACTGTC
CTTTCCTAATAAAATGAGGAAATTGCATCGCATTGTCTGAGTAGGTGTCATTCTATTCTGGGGGGTGGGG
TGGGGCAGGACAGCAAGGGGGAGGATTGGGAAGACAATAGCAGGCATGCTGGGGATGCGGTGGGCTCTAT
GGCTTCTGAGGCGGAAAGAACCAGCTGGGGCTCTAGGGGGTATCCCC
[124 nt withheld, positions 3058-3181]
C
[91 nt withheld, positions 3183-3273]
A
[49 nt withheld, positions 3275-3323]
CCTTTGACGTTGGAGTCCACGTTCTTT
[37 nt withheld, positions 3351-3387]
ACCCTATCTCGGTCTATTCTTTTGATTTATAAGGGATTTTGCCGATTTCGGCCTATTGGTTAAAAAATGA
GCTGATTTAACAAAAATTTAACGCGAATTAATTCTGTGGAATGTGTGTCAGTTAGGGTGTGGAAAGTCCC
CAGGCTCCCCAGCAGGCAGAAGTATGCAAAGCATGCATCTCAATTAGTCAGCAACCAGGTGTGGAAAGTC
CCCAGGCTCCCCAGCAGGCAGAAGTATGCAAAGCATGCATCTCAATTAGTCAGCAACCATAGTCCCGCCC
CTAACTCCGCCCATCCCGCCCCTAACTCCGCCCAGTTCCGCCCATTCTCCGCCCCATGGCTGACTAATTT
TTTTTATTTATGCAGAGGCCGAGGCCGCCTCTGCCTCTGAGCTATTCCAGAAGTAGTGAGGAGGCTTTTT
TGGAGGCCTAGGCTTTTGCAAAAAGCTCCCGGGAGCTTGTATATCCATTTTCGGATCTGATCAAGAGACA
GGATGAGGATCGTTTCGCATGATTGAACAAGATGGATTGCACGCAGGTTCTCCGGCCGCTTGGGTGGAGA
GGCTATTCGGCTATGACTGGGCACAACAGACAATCGGCTGCTCTGATGCCGCCGTGTTCCGGCTGTCAGC
GCAGGGGCGCCCGGTTCTTTTTGTCAAGACCGACCTGTCCGGTGCCCTGAATGAACTGCAGGACGAGGCA
GCGCGGCTATCGTGGCTGGCCACGACGGGCGTTCCTTGCGCAGCTGTGCTCGACGTTGTCACTGAAGCGG
GAAGGGACTGGCTGCTATTGGGCGAAGTGCCGGGGCAGGATCTCCTGTCATCTCACCTTGCTCCTGCCGA
GAAAGTATCCATCATGGCTGATGCAATGCGGCGGCTGCATACGCTTGATCCGGCTACCTGCCCATTCGAC
CACCAAGCGAAACATCGCATCGAGCGAGCACGTACTCGGATGGAAGCCGGTCTTGTCGATCAGGATGATC
TGGACGAAGAGCATCAGGGGCTCGCGCCAGCCGAACTGTTCGCCAGGCTCAAGGCGCGCATGCCCGACGG
CGAGGATCTCGTCGTGACCCATGGCGATGCCTGCTTGCCGAATATCATGGTGGAAAATGGCCGCTTTTCT
GGATTCATCGACTGTGGCCGGCTGGGTGTGGCGGACCGCTATCAGGACATAGCGTTGGCTACCCGTGATA
TTGCTGAAGAGCTTGGCGGCGAATGGGCTGACCGCTTCCTCGTGCTTTACGGTATCGCCGCTCCCGATTC
GCAGCGCATCGCCTTCTATCGCCTTCTTGACGAGTTCTTCTGAGCGGGACTCTGGGGTTCGAAATGACCG
ACCAAGCGACGCCCAACCTGCCATCACGAGATTTCGATTCCACCGCCGCCTTCTATGAAAGGTTGGGCTT
CGGAATCGTTTTCCGGGACGCCGGCTGGATGATCCTCCAGCGCGGGGATCTCATGCTGGAGTTCTTCGCC
CACCCCAACTTGTTTATTGCAGCTTATAATGGTTACAAATAAAGCAATAGCATCACAAATTTCACAAATA
AAGCATTTTTTTCACTGCATTCTAGTTGTGGTTTGTCCAAACTCATCAATGTATCTTATCATGTCTGTAT
ACCGTCGACCTCTAGCTAGAGCTTGGCGTAATCATGGTCATAGCTGTTTCCTGTGTGAAATTGTTATCCG
CTCACAATTCCACACAACATACGAGCCGGAAGCATAAAGTGTAAAGCCTGGGGTGCCTAATGAGTGAGCT
AACTCACATTAATTGCGTTGCGCTCACTGCCCGCTTTCCAGTCGGGAAACCTGTCGTGCCAGCTGCATTA
ATGAATCGGCCAACGCGCGGGGAGAGGCGGTTTGCGTATTGGGCGCTCTTCCGCTTCCTCGCTCACTGAC
TCGCTGCGCTCGGTCGTTCGGCTGCGGCGAGCGGTATCAGCTCACTCAAAGGCGGTAATACGGTTATCCA
CAGAATCAGGGGATAACGCAGGAAAGAACATGTGAGCAAAAGGCCAGCAAAAGGCCAGGAACCGTAAAAA
GGCCGCGTTGCTGGCGTTTTTCCATAGGCTCCGCCCCCCTGACGAGCATCACAAAAATCGACGCTCAAGT
CAGAGGTGGCGAAACCCGACAGGACTATAAAGATACCAGGCGTTTCCCCCTGGAAGCTCCCTCGTGCGCT
CTCCTGTTCCGACCCTGCCGCTTACCGGATACCTGTCCGCCTTTCTCCCTTCGGGAAGCGTGGCGCTTTC
TCATAGCTCACGCTGTAGGTATCTCAGTTCGGTGTAGGTCGTTCGCTCCAAGCTGGGCTGTGTGCACGAA
CCCCCCGTTCAGCCCGACCGCTGCGCCTTATCCGGTAACTATCGTCTTGAGTCCAACCCGGTAAGACACG
ACTTATCGCCACTGGCAGCAGCCACTGGTAACAGGATTAGCAGAGCGAGGTATGTAGGCGGTGCTACAGA
GTTCTTGAAGTGGTGGCCTAACTACGGCTACACTAGAAGAACAGTATTTGGTATCTGCGCTCTGCTGAAG
CCAGTTACCTTCGGAAAAAGAGTTGGTAGCTCTTGATCCGGCAAACAAACCACCGCTGGTAGCGGTGGTT
TTTTTGTTTGCAAGCAGCAGATTACGCGCAGAAAAAAAGGATCTCAAGAAGATCCTTTGATCTTTTCTAC
GGGGTCTGACGCTCAGTGGAACGAAAACTCACGTTAAGGGATTTTGGTCATGAGATTATCAAAAAGGATC
TTCACCTAGATCCTTTTAAATTAAAAATGAAGTTTTAAATCAATCTAAAGTATATATGAGTAAACTTGGT
CTGACAGTTACCAATGCTTAATCAGTGAGGCACCTATCTCAGCGATCTGTCTATTTCGTTCATCCATAGT
TGCCTGACTCCCCGTCGTGTAGATAACTACGATACGGGAGGGCTTACCATCTGGCCCCAGTGCTGCAATG
ATACCGCGAGACCCACGCTCACCGGCTCCAGATTTATCAGCAATAAACCAGCCAGCCGGAAGGGCCGAGC
GCAGAAGTGGTCCTGCAACTTTATCCGCCTCCATCCAGTCTATTAATTGTTGCCGGGAAGCTAGAGTAAG
TAGTTCGCCAGTTAATAGTTTGCGCAACGTTGTTGCCATTGCTACAGGCATCGTGGTGTCACGCTCGTCG
TTTGGTATGGCTTCATTCAGCTCCGGTTCCCAACGATCAAGGCGAGTTACATGATCCCCCATGTTGTGCA
AAAAAGCGGTTAGCTCCTTCGGTCCTCCGATCGTTGTCAGAAGTAAGTTGGCCGCAGTGTTATCACTCAT
GGTTATGGCAGCACTGCATAATTCTCTTACTGTCATGCCATCCGTAAGATGCTTTTCTGTGACTGGTGAG
TACTCAACCAAGTCATTCTGAGAATAGTGTATGCGGCGACCGAGTTGCTCTTGCCCGGCGTCAATACGGG
ATAATACCGCGCCACATAGCAGAACTTTAAAAGTGCTCATCATTGGAAAACGTTCTTCGGGGCGAAAACT
CTCAAGGATCTTACCGCTGTTGAGATCCAGTTCGATGTAACCCACTCGTGCACCCAACTGATCTTCAGCA
TCTTTTACTTTCACCAGCGTTTCTGGGTGAGCAAAAACAGGAAGGCAAAATGCCGCAAAAAAGGGAATAA
GGGCGACACGGAAATGTTGAATACTCATACTCTTCCTTTTTCAATATTATTGAAGCATTTATCAGGGTTA
TTGTCTCATGAGCGGATACATATTTGAATGTATTTAGAAAAATAAACAAATAGGGGTTCCGCGCACATTT
CCCCGAAAAGTGCCACCTGACGTC
Features (pLannotate 1.2.2; 22 found; start..end, strand, type, name):
     28..80      -  misc_feature   bom (fragment): basis of mobility region from pBR322
    235..614     +  enhancer       CMV enhancer: human cytomegalovirus immediate early enhancer
    615..818     +  promoter       CMV promoter: human cytomegalovirus (CMV) immediate early promoter
    814..847     +  LTR            5' LTR (truncated) (fragment): truncated 5' long terminal repeat (LTR) from HIV-1
    863..881     +  promoter       T7 promoter: promoter for bacteriophage T7 RNA polymerase
    913..1509    +  CDS            RAB9A: RAB9A_HUMAN - Also known as RAB9. Experimental evidence at protein level: Swiss-Prot protein existence level 1. Involved in the transport of proteins between the endosomes and the trans Golgi network. Involved in the recruitment of SGSM2 to melanosomes and is required for the proper trafficking of melanogenic enzymes TYR, TYRP1 and DCT/TYRP2 to melanosomes in melanocytes. From Homo sapiens (Human).
   1546..2505    +  CDS            BirA(R118G): promiscuous R118G mutant of the E. coli biotin protein ligase (Cronan, 2005) also known as BirA* or BioID
   2572..2712    +  CDS            MAOA (fragment): AOFA_HUMAN - Experimental evidence at protein level: Swiss-Prot protein existence level 1. Catalyzes the oxidative deamination of biogenic and xenobiotic amines and has important functions in the metabolism of neuroactive and vasoactive amines in the central nervous system and peripheral tissues. MAOA preferentially oxidizes biogenic amines such as 5-hydroxytryptamine (5-HT), norepinephrine and epinephrine. From Homo sapiens (Human).
   2788..3012    +  polyA_signal   bGH poly(A) signal: bovine growth hormone polyadenylation signal
   3016..3037    +  promoter       SV40 promoter (fragment): SV40 enhancer and early promoter
   3058..3486    +  rep_origin     f1 ori (sequence partly withheld): f1 bacteriophage origin of replication; arrow indicates direction of (+) strand synthesis
   3500..3829    +  promoter       SV40 promoter: SV40 enhancer and early promoter
   3896..4687    +  CDS            neo: KKA2_KLEPN - Also known as kan, nptII. Experimental evidence at protein level: Swiss-Prot protein existence level 1. Resistance to kanamycin, neomycin, paromomycin, ribostamycin, butirosin and gentamicin B. From Klebsiella pneumoniae.
   4711..4869    +  CDS            ble (fragment): BLE_KLEPN - Experimental evidence at protein level: Swiss-Prot protein existence level 1. Binding protein with a strong affinity to the bleomycin family of antibiotics. Binds to CL990; an antimitotic-antibiotic compound. From Klebsiella pneumoniae.
   4864..4985    +  polyA_signal   SV40 poly(A) signal: SV40 polyadenylation signal
   5058..5074    -  protein_bind   lac operator: The lac repressor binds to the lac operator to inhibit transcription in E. coli. This inhibition can be relieved by adding lactose or isopropyl-β-D-thiogalactopyranoside (IPTG). lac repressor encoded by lacI
   5082..5112    -  promoter       lac promoter: promoter for the E. coli lac operon
   5127..5148    -  protein_bind   CAP binding site: CAP binding activates transcription in the presence of cAMP. E. coli catabolite activator protein
   5161..5253    -  CDS            lacI (fragment): lac repressor; lacI; The lac repressor binds to the lac operator to inhibit transcription in E. coli. This inhibition can be relieved by adding lactose or isopropyl-β-D-thiogalactopyranoside (IPTG).
   5436..6024    -  rep_origin     ori: high-copy-number ColE1/pMB1/pBR322/pUC origin of replication
   6195..7055    -  CDS            AmpR: β-lactamase; bla; confers resistance to ampicillin, carbenicillin, and related antibiotics
   7056..7160    -  promoter       AmpR promoter: bla
