[The description below was written by a language model from this plasmid's Addgene catalogue record and pLannotate feature annotations shown in this document.]
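Description:
JB84 is a mammalian expression plasmid of about 7.2 kb built on a backbone recorded as "cDNA3.11" (its feature layout resembles the pcDNA3.1 family). It is maintained in E. coli as a high-copy plasmid through a ColE1/pUC-type origin and selected with ampicillin via the AmpR β-lactamase cassette. An f1 origin is also present. For mammalian cells, an SV40 early promoter drives the neo gene, which would allow G418 selection of stable transfectants, and this unit ends in an SV40 polyadenylation signal. The small annotated fragments (bom, HIV-1 LTR, ble, lacI, lac promoter and operator) appear to be backbone remnants or short annotation matches rather than functional payload.

The expression cassette uses the CMV immediate-early enhancer and promoter, followed by a T7 promoter, to drive a single fusion open reading frame terminated by the bGH polyadenylation signal. The fusion begins with human RAB9A, a small GTPase acting in transport between endosomes and the trans-Golgi network. The "QL" in the insert name suggests a glutamine-to-leucine substitution of the kind used to lock Rab GTPases in the GTP-bound active state, although the record does not spell out the mutation. RAB9A is followed by BirA(R118G), the promiscuous biotin ligase known as BirA* or BioID, then an HA epitope tag named in the insert but not annotated in the feature table, and finally a C-terminal fragment of human monoamine oxidase A, which serves as the mitochondrial targeting anchor implied by the stated purpose.

Together, these parts relocalise the GTPase to mitochondria, where the attached ligase biotinylates nearby proteins. This allows Rab9A interactors to be identified in living cells by proximity labelling, away from the GTPase's normal location.
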