Addgene plasmid #128908: JB84
Purpose: mammalian expression, proximity labelling, mitochondrial relocalisation
Depositing lab: Sean Munro. Depositing organization: MRC Laboratory of Molecular Biology. Publication: In vivo identification of GTPase interactors by mitochondrial relocalization and proximity biotinylation. Gillingham AK, Bertram J, Begum F, Munro S. Elife. 2019 Jul 11;8. pii: 45916. doi: 10.7554/eLife.45916. PubMed 31294692.
Backbone
  Vector backbone: cDNA3.11
  Vector type: Mammalian Expression
Growth in bacteria
  Bacterial resistance: Ampicillin, 100 μg/mL
  Growth temperature: 37°C
  Growth strain: DH5alpha
  Copy number: High Copy
Gene/Insert
  Gene/Insert name: Rab9AQL-BirA*-HA-MAO
  Species: H. sapiens (human)
  Entrez Gene: RAB9A (a.k.a. RAB9)
  Cloning method: Restriction Enzyme; 5′ cloning site Unknown (unknown if destroyed); 3′ cloning site Unknown (unknown if destroyed)
Terms and licenses: Academic/Nonprofit Terms; Industry Terms: Not Available to Industry
Depositor comments: Please visit https://www.biorxiv.org/content/10.1101/553206v2 for bioRxiv preprint.
How to cite: JB84 was a gift from Sean Munro (Addgene plasmid # 128908 ; http://n2t.net/addgene:128908 ; RRID:Addgene_128908)
